Addgene plasmid #218209: Tol2_-2.1prox1a:basEGFP_Acry:GFP
Purpose: Zebrafish -2.1prox1a enhancer reporter in the lymphatic valve from 3 dpf. Acry_GFP as a control in the lens
Depositing lab: Katarzyna Koltowska. Publication: Multiple cis-regulatory elements control prox1a expression in distinct lymphatic vascular beds. Panara V, Yu H, Peng D, Staxang K, Hodik M, Filipek-Gorniok B, Kazenwadel J, Skoczylas R, Mason E, Allalou A, Harvey NL, Haitina T, Hogan BM, Koltowska K. Development. 2024 May 1;151(9):dev202525. doi: 10.1242/dev.202525. Epub 2024 May 9. PubMed 38722096.
Backbone
  Vector backbone: Tol2_MCS:basEGFP_Acry:GFP
  Backbone manufacturer: GenScript
  Vector type: Zebrafish expression
Growth in bacteria
  Bacterial resistance: Ampicillin, 100 μg/mL
  Growth temperature: 37°C
  Growth strain: DH5alpha
  Copy number: Unknown
Gene/Insert
  Gene/Insert name: -2.1prox1a
  Species: D. rerio (zebrafish)
  Cloning method: Other
Terms and licenses: Academic/Nonprofit Terms; Industry Terms: Not Available to Industry
Depositor comments: Please visit https://doi.org/10.1101/2023.08.21.550483 for bioRxiv preprint.
How to cite: Tol2_-2.1prox1a:basEGFP_Acry:GFP was a gift from Katarzyna Koltowska (Addgene plasmid # 218209)
