[The description below was written by a language model from this plasmid's Addgene catalogue record and pLannotate feature annotations shown in this document.]
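Description:
Tol2_-2.1prox1a:basEGFP_Acry:GFP is a zebrafish transgenesis reporter plasmid built on a synthesised Tol2_MCS:basEGFP_Acry:GFP backbone. It is maintained in E. coli through a high-copy ColE1/pUC-type origin and selected with ampicillin via the β-lactamase gene; remnants of a pBluescript-style backbone (M13 ori fragment, lac promoter/operator, T3 promoter) are also annotated. As the name indicates, the cargo is meant to be integrated into the fish genome by Tol2 transposition. The Tol2 arms are not annotated as such, although the fragment matched to medaka tyrosinase probably reflects Tol2-associated sequence, since that transposon was originally found in that locus.

The insert is the zebrafish -2.1prox1a cis-regulatory element, placed upstream of a basal (minimal TATA-type) promoter driving EGFP with an SV40 polyadenylation signal. The basal promoter has little activity alone, so EGFP reports the enhancer's tissue specificity, recorded as the lymphatic valve from 3 days post fertilisation. A second, oppositely oriented EGFP cassette with its own SV40 poly(A) corresponds to the Acry:GFP marker, which labels the lens and serves as an independent control for identifying transgene carriers. The enhancer and the crystallin promoter are not themselves annotated in the tables. Gateway attB1–attB4 scars flank the reporter modules, reflecting the multisite design of the parent vector.

The two sequence records differ. The depositor's 7,395 nt sequence contains both EGFP cassettes, whereas the 4,086 nt repository sequencing result shows only backbone elements and one SV40 poly(A), with no EGFP annotated. It may therefore be a collapsed or incomplete assembly across the repeated regions, or a deletion, and the record does not resolve which.
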