Features (pLannotate 1.2.2; 28 found; start..end, strand, type, name):
      7..228     -  rep_origin     M13 ori (fragment) (sequence partly withheld): M13 bacteriophage origin of replication; arrow indicates direction of (+) strand synthesis
    228..515     +  CDS            tyr (fragment) (sequence partly withheld): TYRO_ORYLA - Also known as tyro. Experimental evidence at transcript level: Swiss-Prot protein existence level 2. This is a copper-containing oxidase that functions in the formation of pigments such as melanins and other polyphenolic compounds. From Oryzias latipes (Japanese rice fish) (Japanese killifish).
   1056..1177    -  polyA_signal   SV40 poly(A) signal: SV40 polyadenylation signal
   1200..1283    -  CDS            large T antigen (fragment): large T antigen from SV40 (simian virus 40)
   1300..2019    -  CDS            EGFP: the original enhanced GFP (Yang et al., 1996) mammalian codon-optimized
   2703..2723    +  protein_bind   attB4: mutant version of attB; core recombination site for the Gateway® BP reaction BP Clonase™
   2725..2743    +  promoter       T7 promoter: promoter for bacteriophage T7 RNA polymerase
   3045..3063    -  promoter       T3 promoter: promoter for bacteriophage T3 RNA polymerase
   3064..3084    +  protein_bind   attB1: mutant version of attB; core recombination site for the Gateway® BP reaction BP Clonase™
   3094..3111    +  promoter       minP (fragment): minimal TATA-box promoter with low basal activity
   3170..3886    +  CDS            EGFP: EGFP is a basic (constitutively fluorescent) green fluorescent protein published in 1996, derived from Aequorea victoria. It is reported to be a rapidly-maturing weak dimer with moderate acid sensitivity.
   3887..3952    +  misc_feature   MCS: multiple cloning site
   3969..4053    +  CDS            large T antigen (fragment): large T antigen from SV40 (simian virus 40)
   4076..4197    +  polyA_signal   SV40 poly(A) signal: SV40 polyadenylation signal
   4207..4227    -  protein_bind   attB2: mutant version of attB; core recombination site for the Gateway® BP reaction BP Clonase™
   4292..4312    -  protein_bind   attB3: mutant version of attB; core recombination site for the Gateway® BP reaction BP Clonase™
   4316..4336    +  CDS            lacZα (fragment): LacZα fragment of β-galactosidase; lacZ fragment
   4352..4486    -  polyA_signal   SV40 poly(A) signal: SV40 polyadenylation signal
   4509..4592    -  CDS            large T antigen (fragment): large T antigen from SV40 (simian virus 40)
   5158..5198    -  misc_feature   MCS (fragment): pBluescript multiple cloning site
   5211..5229    -  promoter       T3 promoter: promoter for bacteriophage T3 RNA polymerase
   5274..5290    -  protein_bind   lac operator: The lac repressor binds to the lac operator to inhibit transcription in E. coli. This inhibition can be relieved by adding lactose or isopropyl-β-D-thiogalactopyranoside (IPTG). lac repressor encoded by lacI
   5298..5328    -  promoter       lac promoter: promoter for the E. coli lac operon
   5343..5364    -  protein_bind   CAP binding site: CAP binding activates transcription in the presence of cAMP. E. coli catabolite activator protein
   5377..5469    -  CDS            lacI (fragment): lac repressor; lacI; The lac repressor binds to the lac operator to inhibit transcription in E. coli. This inhibition can be relieved by adding lactose or isopropyl-β-D-thiogalactopyranoside (IPTG).
   5652..6240    -  rep_origin     ori: high-copy-number ColE1/pMB1/pBR322/pUC origin of replication
   6411..7271    -  CDS            AmpR: β-lactamase; bla; confers resistance to ampicillin, carbenicillin, and related antibiotics
   7272..7376    -  promoter       AmpR promoter: bla
>Addgene plasmid #218209 | Tol2_-2.1prox1a:basEGFP_Acry:GFP | depositor full sequence | sequence record 425155 | Full Sequence
CCACCTAAATTGTAAGCGTTAATATTTTGTTAAAATTCGCGTTAAATTTTTGTTAAATCAGCTCATTTTT
TAACCAATAGGCCGAAATCGGCAAAATCCCTTATAAATCAAAAGAATAGACCGAGATAGGGT
[37 nt withheld, positions 133-169]
AAAGAACGTGGACTCCAACGTCAAAGG
[32 nt withheld, positions 197-228]
GCTGGCTAAGAACTCATCAGCCTCCCCGGTCCATCTACCCACGTACCAATGCACCAATTGGCCACAATGA
CGGCTACTACATGGTGCCATTCCTTCCTCTTTATAGGAATGGAGACTACCTCCTGTCCAACAATGCTCTT
GGATACGAGTACGCCTACCTGTTGGACCCAGGTCATTGCACAACACCAGAAATGCCCTCTGATCTGCAAA
AGACGTGAATATCTGTTCAGACACCCATATCCACTCTGTTCCACACAGGTCAGAGGTTTGTCCAGGAGTT
CTTGACAGAGGTGTAAAAAGTACTCAAAAATTTTACTCAAGTGAAAGTACAAGTACTTAGGGAAAATTTT
ACTCAATTAAAAGTAAAAGTATCTGGCTAGAATCTTACTTGAGTAAAAGTAAAAAAGTACTCCATTAAAA
TTGTACTTGAGTATTAAGGAAGTAAAAGTAAAAGCAAGAAAGAAAACTAGAGATTCTTGTTTAAGCTTTT
AATCTCAAAAAACATTAAATGAAATGCATACAAGGTTTTATCCTGCTTTAGAACTGTTTGTATTTAATTA
TCAAACTATAAGACAGACAATCTAATGCCAGTACACGCTACTCAAAGTTGTAAAACCTCAGATTTAACTT
CAGTAGAAGCTGATTCTCAAAATTGTTAGTGTCAAGCCTAGCTCTTTTGGGGCTGAAAAGCAATCCTGCA
GTGCTGAAAAGCCTCTCACAGGCAGCCGATGCGGGAAGAGGTGTATTAGTCTTGATAGAGAGGCTGCAAA
TAGCAGGAAACGTGAGCAGAGACTCCCTGGTGTCTGAAACACAGGCCAGATTGGCCTTAAGATACATTGA
TGAGTTTGGACAAACCACAACTAGAATGCAGTGAAAAAAATGCTTTATTTGTGAAATTTGTGATGCTATT
GCTTTATTTGTAACCATTATAAGCTGCAATAAACAAGTTAACAACAACAATTGCATTCATTTTATGTTTC
AGGTTCAGGGGGAGGTGTGGGAGGTTTTTTAAAGCAAGTAAAACCTCTACAAATGTGGTATGGCTGATTA
TGATCTAGAGTCGCGGCCGCTTTACTTGTACAGCTCGTCCATGCCGAGAGTGATCCCGGCGGCGGTCACG
AACTCCAGCAGGACCATGTGATCGCGCTTCTCGTTGGGGTCTTTGCTCAGGGCGGACTGGGTGCTCAGGT
AGTGGTTGTCGGGCAGCAGCACGGGGCCGTCGCCGATGGGGGTGTTCTGCTGGTAGTGGTCGGCGAGCTG
CACGCTGCCGTCCTCGATGTTGTGGCGGATCTTGAAGTTCACCTTGATGCCGTTCTTCTGCTTGTCGGCC
ATGATATAGACGTTGTGGCTGTTGTAGTTGTACTCCAGCTTGTGCCCCAGGATGTTGCCGTCCTCCTTGA
AGTCGATGCCCTTCAGCTCGATGCGGTTCACCAGGGTGTCGCCCTCGAACTTCACCTCGGCGCGGGTCTT
GTAGTTGCCGTCGTCCTTGAAGAAGATGGTGCGCTCCTGGACGTAGCCTTCGGGCATGGCGGACTTGAAG
AAGTCGTGCTGCTTCATGTGGTCGGGGTAGCGGCTGAAGCACTGCACGCCGTAGGTCAGGGTGGTCACGA
GGGTGGGCCAGGGCACGGGCAGCTTGCCGGTGGTGCAGATGAACTTCAGGGTCAGCTTGCCGTAGGTGGC
ATCGCCCTCGCCCTCGCCGGACACGCTGAACTTGTGGCCGTTTACGTCGCCGTCCAGCTCGACCAGGATG
GGCACCACCCCGGTGAACAGCTCCTCGCCCTTGCTCACCATGGTGGCGACCGGTAATGTCAGACCTGGTA
ACTCCTTACTGTAACTTATTGCACCTGATGAACAAAAGATGTGAACTGAACGCAAGTAGGAGGCTAATAG
AGGCTAGTACAGTACAAAGATCCCCAAATGATGTGTGCCGGCCTTAGTGGAGGCAGACCCCTGGTTATAT
ACCTGTGCTGCAGAAAGAGGGGCTTACAAATGGATCTCTCTGGAATGGCATTATCTCATGGTGGGAACAG
TGTTGTCAGCAGAATCAGCGGGGTGGACTCTGACCTGAGAATGACAGTCTAGCACTGAATGGCTCAGACA
ATACTCTTGTGGCCAACTATCACCGGAAAATAAGTGCCTGCCAAAACAAACCAGACCAGATGAAGCTACA
TGGCTGTAGAACGTCAGTATTTAATGTGTTGTGGCCACTTGGTTCACCAGATTTAAGAGCTAATTTTTTT
AAATATCACAGATAATCAATCGCTTTTTTTTTTCTTGACTGAAAAGCTTAGACTGGAAAATTCTTTGAAA
AAGTTTGCACTACAGAAAATAAATACATAACATCCTGCACTGAATGCACACTATTAATAGAAAAGAGAGC
ATTATTGTAGGAAATGTATTGTATATGTACATTCTGTGCATTTCACAATTTTCTCGAGCAGGAAACAGCT
ATGACCATGATTACGCCAAGCTATCAACTTTGTATAGAAAAGTTGGTAATACGACTCACTATAGGGCGAA
TTGTGACAGAGATCAGAGGTGGCGGTGTTAATAAACAGGTTTCCTCTACACCTAAGAGGCGTTTTCCTTC
TCCAAACACCACTGCTTTAATGTTGTCATGTATTTTCCACTAAGCTCGCACTCCGAGCGTGCCTTTGGGG
AAAGATGCTAACAAAATAAGTTGGAACACCTGTTTTGGAAAAGAAATTCACTGCTGCAAAAATCCTGCCT
TCCCAGTTTATTCACTCACAATAACATTTGCTTGCGACATGGAAACTGACTGGACAACACGCCTTTCCTT
TTGTCAGCTTTTGTTCCCTTTAGTGAGGGTTAATTCAAGTTTGTACAAAAAAGCAGGCTAGACTCTAGAG
GGTATATAATGGATCTCGCGTCTCAGCCTCACTTTGAGCTCCTCCACACGCTAGCGCTACCGGTCGCCAC
CATGGTGAGCAAGGGCGAGGAGCTGTTCACCGGGGTGGTGCCCATCCTGGTCGAGCTGGACGGCGACGTA
AACGGCCACAAGTTCAGCGTGTCCGGCGAGGGCGAGGGCGATGCCACCTACGGCAAGCTGACCCTGAAGT
TCATCTGCACCACCGGCAAGCTGCCCGTGCCCTGGCCCACCCTCGTGACCACCCTGACCTACGGCGTGCA
GTGCTTCAGCCGCTACCCCGACCACATGAAGCAGCACGACTTCTTCAAGTCCGCCATGCCCGAAGGCTAC
GTCCAGGAGCGCACCATCTTCTTCAAGGACGACGGCAACTACAAGACCCGCGCCGAGGTGAAGTTCGAGG
GCGACACCCTGGTGAACCGCATCGAGCTGAAGGGCATCGACTTCAAGGAGGACGGCAACATCCTGGGGCA
CAAGCTGGAGTACAACTACAACAGCCACAACGTCTATATCATGGCCGACAAGCAGAAGAACGGCATCAAG
GTGAACTTCAAGATCCGCCACAACATCGAGGACGGCAGCGTGCAGCTCGCCGACCACTACCAGCAGAACA
CCCCCATCGGCGACGGCCCCGTGCTGCTGCCCGACAACCACTACCTGAGCACCCAGTCCGCCCTGAGCAA
AGACCCCAACGAGAAGCGCGATCACATGGTCCTGCTGGAGTTCGTGACCGCCGCCGGGATCACTCTCGGC
ATGGACGAGCTGTACAAGTCCGGACTCAGATCTCGAGCTCAAGCTTCGAATTCTGCAGTCGACGGTACCG
CGGGCCCGGGATCCACCGGATCTAGATAACTGATCATAATCAGCCATACCACATTTGTAGAGGTTTTACT
TGCTTTAAAAAACCTCCCACACCTCCCCCTGAACCTGAAACATAAAATGAATGCAATTGTTGTTGTTAAC
TTGTTTATTGCAGCTTATAATGGTTACAAATAAAGCAATAGCATCACAAATTTCACAAATAAAGCATTTT
TTTCACTGCATTCTAGTTGTGGTTTGTCCAAACTCATCAATGTATCTTAACGCGTACCCAGCTTTCTTGT
ACAAAGTGGGGAACAACAACAATTGCATTCATTTTATGTTTCAGGTTCAGGGGGAGGTGTGGGAGGTTTT
TTCCAACTTTATTATACATAGTTGATAATTCACTGGCCGTCGTTTTACGGTACCATCGATGATGATCCAG
ACATGATAAGATACATTGATGAGTTTGGACAAACCACAACTAGAATGCAGTGAAAAAAATGCTTTATTTG
TGAAATTTGTGATGCTATTGCTTTATTTGTAACCATTATAAGCTGCAATAAACAAGTTAACAACAACAAT
TGCATTCATTTTATGTTTCAGGTTCAGGGGGAGGTGTGGGAGGTTTTTTAAAGCAAGTAAAACCTCTACA
AATGTGGTATGGCTGATTATGATCCTCTAGATCAGATCTGCGAAGATACGGCCACGGGTGCTCTTGATCC
TGTGGCTGATTTTGGACTGTGCTGCTCGCAGCTGCTGATGAATCACATACTTCCTCCATTTTCTTCCACT
GATTGACTGTTATAATTTCCCTAATTTCCAGGTCAAGGTGCTGTGCATTGTGGTAATAGATGTGACATGA
CGTCACTTCCAAAGGACCAATGAACATGTCTGACCAATTTCATATAATGTGAAAACGATTTTCATAGGCA
GAATAAATAACATTTAAATTAAACTGGGCATCAGCGCAATTCAATTGGTTTGGTAATAGCAAGGGAAAAT
AGAATGAAGTGATCTCCAAAAAATAAGTACTTTTTGACTGTAAATAAAATTGTAAGGAGTAAAAAGTACT
TTTTTTTCTAAAAAAATGTAATTAAGTAAAAGTAAAAGTATTGATTTTTAATTGTACTCAAGTAAAGTAA
AAATCCCCAAAAATAATACTTAAGTACAGTAATCAAGTAAAATTACTCAAGTACTTTACACCTCTGGTTC
TTGACCCCCTACCTTCAGCAAGCCCAGCAGATCCACTAGTTCTAGAGCGGCCGCCACCGCGGTGGAGCTC
CAGCTTTTGTTCCCTTTAGTGAGGGTTAATTGCGCGCTTGGCGTAATCATGGTCATAGCTGTTTCCTGTG
TGAAATTGTTATCCGCTCACAATTCCACACAACATACGAGCCGGAAGCATAAAGTGTAAAGCCTGGGGTG
CCTAATGAGTGAGCTAACTCACATTAATTGCGTTGCGCTCACTGCCCGCTTTCCAGTCGGGAAACCTGTC
GTGCCAGCTGCATTAATGAATCGGCCAACGCGCGGGGAGAGGCGGTTTGCGTATTGGGCGCTCTTCCGCT
TCCTCGCTCACTGACTCGCTGCGCTCGGTCGTTCGGCTGCGGCGAGCGGTATCAGCTCACTCAAAGGCGG
TAATACGGTTATCCACAGAATCAGGGGATAACGCAGGAAAGAACATGTGAGCAAAAGGCCAGCAAAAGGC
CAGGAACCGTAAAAAGGCCGCGTTGCTGGCGTTTTTCCATAGGCTCCGCCCCCCTGACGAGCATCACAAA
AATCGACGCTCAAGTCAGAGGTGGCGAAACCCGACAGGACTATAAAGATACCAGGCGTTTCCCCCTGGAA
GCTCCCTCGTGCGCTCTCCTGTTCCGACCCTGCCGCTTACCGGATACCTGTCCGCCTTTCTCCCTTCGGG
AAGCGTGGCGCTTTCTCATAGCTCACGCTGTAGGTATCTCAGTTCGGTGTAGGTCGTTCGCTCCAAGCTG
GGCTGTGTGCACGAACCCCCCGTTCAGCCCGACCGCTGCGCCTTATCCGGTAACTATCGTCTTGAGTCCA
ACCCGGTAAGACACGACTTATCGCCACTGGCAGCAGCCACTGGTAACAGGATTAGCAGAGCGAGGTATGT
AGGCGGTGCTACAGAGTTCTTGAAGTGGTGGCCTAACTACGGCTACACTAGAAGAACAGTATTTGGTATC
TGCGCTCTGCTGAAGCCAGTTACCTTCGGAAAAAGAGTTGGTAGCTCTTGATCCGGCAAACAAACCACCG
CTGGTAGCGGTGGTTTTTTTGTTTGCAAGCAGCAGATTACGCGCAGAAAAAAAGGATCTCAAGAAGATCC
TTTGATCTTTTCTACGGGGTCTGACGCTCAGTGGAACGAAAACTCACGTTAAGGCATTTTGGTCATGAGA
TTATCAAAAAGGATCTTCACCTAGATCCTTTTAAATTAAAAATGAAGTTTTAAATCAATCTAAAGTATAT
ATGAGTAAACTTGGTCTGACAGTTACCAATGCTTAATCAGTGAGGCACCTATCTCAGCGATCTGTCTATT
TCGTTCATCCATAGTTGCCTGACTCCCCGTCGTGTAGATAACTACGATACGGGAGGGCTTACCATCTGGC
CCCAGTGCTGCAATGATACCGCGAGACCCACGCTCACCGGCTCCAGATTTATCAGCAATAAACCAGCCAG
CCGGAAGGGCCGAGCGCAGAAGTGGTCCTGCAACTTTATCCGCCTCCATCCAGTCTATTAATTGTTGCCG
GGAAGCTAGAGTAAGTAGTTCGCCAGTTAATAGTTTGCGCAACGTTGTTGCCATTGCTACAGGCATCGTG
GTGTCACGCTCGTCGTTTGGTATGGCTTCATTCAGCTCCGGTTCCCAACGATCAAGGCGAGTTACATGAT
CCCCCATGTTGTGCAAAAAAGCGGTTAGCTCCTTCGGTCCTCCGATCGTTGTCAGAAGTAAGTTGGCCGC
AGTGTTATCACTCATGGTTATGGCAGCACTGCATAATTCTCTTACTGTCATGCCATCCGTAAGATGCTTT
TCTGTGACTGGTGAGTACTCAACCAAGTCATTCTGAGAATAGTGTATGCGGCGACCGAGTTGCTCTTGCC
CGGCGTCAATACGGGATAATACCGCGCCACATAGCAGAACTTTAAAAGTGCTCATCATTGGAAAACGTTC
TTCGGGGCGAAAACTCTCAAGGATCTTACCGCTGTTGAGATCCAGTTCGATGTAACCCACTCGTGCACCC
AACTGATCTTCAGCATCTTTTACTTTCACCAGCGTTTCTGGGTGAGCAAAAACAGGAAGGCAAAATGCCG
CAAAAAAGGGAATAAGGGCGACACGGAAATGTTGAATACTCATACTCTTCCTTTTTCAATATTATTGAAG
CATTTATCAGGGTTATTGTCTCATGAGCGGATACATATTTGAATGTATTTAGAAAAATAAACAAATAGGG
GTTCCGCGCACATTTCCCCGAAAAGTG
