Features (pLannotate 1.2.2; 13 found; start..end, strand, type, name):
      7..228     -  rep_origin     M13 ori (fragment) (sequence partly withheld): M13 bacteriophage origin of replication; arrow indicates direction of (+) strand synthesis
    228..515     +  CDS            tyr (fragment) (sequence partly withheld): TYRO_ORYLA - Also known as tyro. Experimental evidence at transcript level: Swiss-Prot protein existence level 2. This is a copper-containing oxidase that functions in the formation of pigments such as melanins and other polyphenolic compounds. From Oryzias latipes (Japanese rice fish) (Japanese killifish).
   1056..1177    -  polyA_signal   SV40 poly(A) signal: SV40 polyadenylation signal
   1200..1283    -  CDS            large T antigen (fragment): large T antigen from SV40 (simian virus 40)
   1849..1889    -  misc_feature   MCS (fragment): pBluescript multiple cloning site
   1902..1920    -  promoter       T3 promoter: promoter for bacteriophage T3 RNA polymerase
   1965..1981    -  protein_bind   lac operator: The lac repressor binds to the lac operator to inhibit transcription in E. coli. This inhibition can be relieved by adding lactose or isopropyl-β-D-thiogalactopyranoside (IPTG). lac repressor encoded by lacI
   1989..2019    -  promoter       lac promoter: promoter for the E. coli lac operon
   2034..2055    -  protein_bind   CAP binding site: CAP binding activates transcription in the presence of cAMP. E. coli catabolite activator protein
   2068..2160    -  CDS            lacI (fragment): lac repressor; lacI; The lac repressor binds to the lac operator to inhibit transcription in E. coli. This inhibition can be relieved by adding lactose or isopropyl-β-D-thiogalactopyranoside (IPTG).
   2343..2931    -  rep_origin     ori: high-copy-number ColE1/pMB1/pBR322/pUC origin of replication
   3102..3962    -  CDS            AmpR: β-lactamase; bla; confers resistance to ampicillin, carbenicillin, and related antibiotics
   3963..4067    -  promoter       AmpR promoter: bla
>Addgene plasmid #218209 | Tol2_-2.1prox1a:basEGFP_Acry:GFP | addgene full sequence | sequence record 444342 | Addgene NGS Result
CCACCTAAATTGTAAGCGTTAATATTTTGTTAAAATTCGCGTTAAATTTTTGTTAAATCAGCTCATTTTT
TAACCAATAGGCCGAAATCGGCAAAATCCCTTATAAATCAAAAGAATAGACCGAGATAGGGT
[37 nt withheld, positions 133-169]
AAAGAACGTGGACTCCAACGTCAAAGG
[32 nt withheld, positions 197-228]
GCTGGCTAAGAACTCATCAGCCTCCCCGGTCCATCTACCCACGTACCAATGCACCAATTGGCCACAATGA
CGGCTACTACATGGTGCCATTCCTTCCTCTTTATAGGAATGGAGACTACCTCCTGTCCAACAATGCTCTT
GGATACGAGTACGCCTACCTGTTGGACCCAGGTCATTGCACAACACCAGAAATGCCCTCTGATCTGCAAA
AGACGTGAATATCTGTTCAGACACCCATATCCACTCTGTTCCACACAGGTCAGAGGTTTGTCCAGGAGTT
CTTGACAGAGGTGTAAAAAGTACTCAAAAATTTTACTCAAGTGAAAGTACAAGTACTTAGGGAAAATTTT
ACTCAATTAAAAGTAAAAGTATCTGGCTAGAATCTTACTTGAGTAAAAGTAAAAAAGTACTCCATTAAAA
TTGTACTTGAGTATTAAGGAAGTAAAAGTAAAAGCAAGAAAGAAAACTAGAGATTCTTGTTTAAGCTTTT
AATCTCAAAAAACATTAAATGAAATGCATACAAGGTTTTATCCTGCTTTAGAACTGTTTGTATTTAATTA
TCAAACTATAAGACAGACAATCTAATGCCAGTACACGCTACTCAAAGTTGTAAAACCTCAGATTTAACTT
CAGTAGAAGCTGATTCTCAAAATTGTTAGTGTCAAGCCTAGCTCTTTTGGGGCTGAAAAGCAATCCTGCA
GTGCTGAAAAGCCTCTCACAGGCAGCCGATGCGGGAAGAGGTGTATTAGTCTTGATAGAGAGGCTGCAAA
TAGCAGGAAACGTGAGCAGAGACTCCCTGGTGTCTGAAACACAGGCCAGATTGGCCTTAAGATACATTGA
TGAGTTTGGACAAACCACAACTAGAATGCAGTGAAAAAAATGCTTTATTTGTGAAATTTGTGATGCTATT
GCTTTATTTGTAACCATTATAAGCTGCAATAAACAAGTTAACAACAACAATTGCATTCATTTTATGTTTC
AGGTTCAGGGGGAGGTGTGGGAGGTTTTTTAAAGCAAGTAAAACCTCTACAAATGTGGTATGGCTGATTA
TGATCCTCTAGATCAGATCTGCGAAGATACGGCCACGGGTGCTCTTGATCCTGTGGCTGATTTTGGACTG
TGCTGCTCGCAGCTGCTGATGAATCACATACTTCCTCCATTTTCTTCCACTGATTGACTGTTATAATTTC
CCTAATTTCCAGGTCAAGGTGCTGTGCATTGTGGTAATAGATGTGACATGACGTCACTTCCAAAGGACCA
ATGAACATGTCTGACCAATTTCATATAATGTGAAAACGATTTTCATAGGCAGAATAAATAACATTTAAAT
TAAACTGGGCATCAGCGCAATTCAATTGGTTTGGTAATAGCAAGGGAAAATAGAATGAAGTGATCTCCAA
AAAATAAGTACTTTTTGACTGTAAATAAAATTGTAAGGAGTAAAAAGTACTTTTTTTTCTAAAAAAATGT
AATTAAGTAAAAGTAAAAGTATTGATTTTTAATTGTACTCAAGTAAAGTAAAAATCCCCAAAAATAATAC
TTAAGTACAGTAATCAAGTAAAATTACTCAAGTACTTTACACCTCTGGTTCTTGACCCCCTACCTTCAGC
AAGCCCAGCAGATCCACTAGTTCTAGAGCGGCCGCCACCGCGGTGGAGCTCCAGCTTTTGTTCCCTTTAG
TGAGGGTTAATTGCGCGCTTGGCGTAATCATGGTCATAGCTGTTTCCTGTGTGAAATTGTTATCCGCTCA
CAATTCCACACAACATACGAGCCGGAAGCATAAAGTGTAAAGCCTGGGGTGCCTAATGAGTGAGCTAACT
CACATTAATTGCGTTGCGCTCACTGCCCGCTTTCCAGTCGGGAAACCTGTCGTGCCAGCTGCATTAATGA
ATCGGCCAACGCGCGGGGAGAGGCGGTTTGCGTATTGGGCGCTCTTCCGCTTCCTCGCTCACTGACTCGC
TGCGCTCGGTCGTTCGGCTGCGGCGAGCGGTATCAGCTCACTCAAAGGCGGTAATACGGTTATCCACAGA
ATCAGGGGATAACGCAGGAAAGAACATGTGAGCAAAAGGCCAGCAAAAGGCCAGGAACCGTAAAAAGGCC
GCGTTGCTGGCGTTTTTCCATAGGCTCCGCCCCCCTGACGAGCATCACAAAAATCGACGCTCAAGTCAGA
GGTGGCGAAACCCGACAGGACTATAAAGATACCAGGCGTTTCCCCCTGGAAGCTCCCTCGTGCGCTCTCC
TGTTCCGACCCTGCCGCTTACCGGATACCTGTCCGCCTTTCTCCCTTCGGGAAGCGTGGCGCTTTCTCAT
AGCTCACGCTGTAGGTATCTCAGTTCGGTGTAGGTCGTTCGCTCCAAGCTGGGCTGTGTGCACGAACCCC
CCGTTCAGCCCGACCGCTGCGCCTTATCCGGTAACTATCGTCTTGAGTCCAACCCGGTAAGACACGACTT
ATCGCCACTGGCAGCAGCCACTGGTAACAGGATTAGCAGAGCGAGGTATGTAGGCGGTGCTACAGAGTTC
TTGAAGTGGTGGCCTAACTACGGCTACACTAGAAGAACAGTATTTGGTATCTGCGCTCTGCTGAAGCCAG
TTACCTTCGGAAAAAGAGTTGGTAGCTCTTGATCCGGCAAACAAACCACCGCTGGTAGCGGTGGTTTTTT
TGTTTGCAAGCAGCAGATTACGCGCAGAAAAAAAGGATCTCAAGAAGATCCTTTGATCTTTTCTACGGGG
TCTGACGCTCAGTGGAACGAAAACTCACGTTAAGGCATTTTGGTCATGAGATTATCAAAAAGGATCTTCA
CCTAGATCCTTTTAAATTAAAAATGAAGTTTTAAATCAATCTAAAGTATATATGAGTAAACTTGGTCTGA
CAGTTACCAATGCTTAATCAGTGAGGCACCTATCTCAGCGATCTGTCTATTTCGTTCATCCATAGTTGCC
TGACTCCCCGTCGTGTAGATAACTACGATACGGGAGGGCTTACCATCTGGCCCCAGTGCTGCAATGATAC
CGCGAGACCCACGCTCACCGGCTCCAGATTTATCAGCAATAAACCAGCCAGCCGGAAGGGCCGAGCGCAG
AAGTGGTCCTGCAACTTTATCCGCCTCCATCCAGTCTATTAATTGTTGCCGGGAAGCTAGAGTAAGTAGT
TCGCCAGTTAATAGTTTGCGCAACGTTGTTGCCATTGCTACAGGCATCGTGGTGTCACGCTCGTCGTTTG
GTATGGCTTCATTCAGCTCCGGTTCCCAACGATCAAGGCGAGTTACATGATCCCCCATGTTGTGCAAAAA
AGCGGTTAGCTCCTTCGGTCCTCCGATCGTTGTCAGAAGTAAGTTGGCCGCAGTGTTATCACTCATGGTT
ATGGCAGCACTGCATAATTCTCTTACTGTCATGCCATCCGTAAGATGCTTTTCTGTGACTGGTGAGTACT
CAACCAAGTCATTCTGAGAATAGTGTATGCGGCGACCGAGTTGCTCTTGCCCGGCGTCAATACGGGATAA
TACCGCGCCACATAGCAGAACTTTAAAAGTGCTCATCATTGGAAAACGTTCTTCGGGGCGAAAACTCTCA
AGGATCTTACCGCTGTTGAGATCCAGTTCGATGTAACCCACTCGTGCACCCAACTGATCTTCAGCATCTT
TTACTTTCACCAGCGTTTCTGGGTGAGCAAAAACAGGAAGGCAAAATGCCGCAAAAAAGGGAATAAGGGC
GACACGGAAATGTTGAATACTCATACTCTTCCTTTTTCAATATTATTGAAGCATTTATCAGGGTTATTGT
CTCATGAGCGGATACATATTTGAATGTATTTAGAAAAATAAACAAATAGGGGTTCCGCGCACATTTCCCC
GAAAAGTG
